Addgene plasmid #141596: TFORF0375
Purpose: Lentiviral vector for overexpressing the MYBL1 transcription factor ORF with a unique 24-bp barcode. Barcodes facilitate identification of transcription factors in pooled screens.
Depositing lab: Feng Zhang. Depositing organization: Broad Institute. Publication: A transcription factor atlas of directed differentiation. Joung J, Ma S, Tay T, Geiger-Schuller KR, Kirchgatterer PC, Verdine VK, Guo B, Arias-Garcia MA, Allen WE, Singh A, Kuksenko O, Abudayyeh OO, Gootenberg JS, Fu Z, Macrae RK, Buenrostro JD, Regev A, Zhang F. Cell. 2023 Jan 5;186(1):209-229.e26. doi: 10.1016/j.cell.2022.11.026. PubMed 36608654.
Backbone
  Vector backbone: pLX_TRC317
  Backbone manufacturer: Broad Institute Genetic Perturbation Platform
  Backbone size w/o insert (bp): 8264
  Vector type: Mammalian Expression, Lentiviral
  Selectable markers: Puromycin
Growth in bacteria
  Bacterial resistance: Ampicillin, 100 μg/mL
  Growth temperature: 37°C
  Growth strain: NEB Stable
  Copy number: High Copy
Gene/Insert
  Gene/Insert name: MYBL1
  Species: H. sapiens (human)
  Insert size (bp): 2360
  Entrez Gene: MYBL1 (a.k.a. A-MYB, AMYB)
  Promoter: EF1a
  Cloning method: Unknown
  Sequencing primers: 5′ GGGTGGAGACTGAAGTTAGGCCAG; 3′ CACATAGCGTAAAAGGAGCAACATAG
Terms and licenses: Academic/Nonprofit Terms; Industry Terms: Not Available to Industry
Depositor comments: NM_001080416,ENST00000522677 . The transcription factor ORF portion of this plasmid was synthesized by Genewiz. Please test multiple small colonies in case of plasmid recombination. To make this collection available in a timely manner, a portion of this collection was not fully sequenced by Addgene. If an Addgene verified full plasmid sequence is not available, please contact us prior to placing an order to request the full sequence.
How to cite: TFORF0375 was a gift from Feng Zhang (Addgene plasmid # 141596 ; http://n2t.net/addgene:141596 ; RRID:Addgene_141596)
