[The description below was written by a language model from this plasmid's Addgene catalogue record and pLannotate feature annotations shown in this document.]
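Description:
TFORF0375 is a third-generation-style, self-inactivating HIV-1 lentiviral expression plasmid built on the pLX_TRC317 backbone and carrying the human MYBL1 (A-MYB) transcription factor open reading frame. It is maintained in E. coli through a high-copy ColE1/pUC-type origin and an ampicillin resistance gene (β-lactamase). An f1 origin and remnants of a lacZα/lac promoter cloning region flanked by T3 and T7 promoters also lie in the bacterial portion. The depositor notes that the plasmid can recombine, as is common for LTR-containing vectors.

The viral genome is transcribed in packaging cells from an RSV promoter fused to a truncated 5' LTR. This is followed by the Ψ packaging signal with a gag fragment, the Rev response element for Rev-dependent nuclear export, and a cPPT/CTS that aids nuclear import of the reverse-transcribed genome. Within the transfer cassette, an SV40 early promoter/origin drives puromycin N-acetyltransferase for selecting transduced mammalian cells. A separate EF-1α promoter drives constitutive expression of the synthesized MYBL1 ORF. Downstream, a WPRE enhances transcript stability and expression, and the ΔU3 3' LTR inactivates LTR promoter activity after integration; an SV40 poly(A) signal lies outside the LTR.

According to the record, the construct also carries a unique 24-bp barcode. The feature table does not annotate it, so its exact position is not stated, although a short U6 promoter fragment is detected between the ORF and the WPRE. The barcode allows the transcription factor to be identified by sequencing in pooled overexpression screens. The plasmid belongs to a barcoded transcription factor ORF library used to study directed differentiation.
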