Features (pLannotate 1.2.2; 31 found; start..end, strand, type, name):
      5..231     +  promoter       RSV promoter: Rous sarcoma virus enhancer/promoter
    232..412     +  LTR            5' LTR (truncated): truncated 5' long terminal repeat (LTR) from HIV-1
    459..584     +  misc_feature   HIV-1 Ψ: packaging signal of human immunodeficiency virus type 1
    568..931     +  CDS            HIV-1 gag (fragment): gag protein from human immunodeficiency virus 1; gag
   1077..1310    +  misc_feature   RRE: The Rev response element (RRE) of HIV-1 allows for Rev-dependent mRNA export from the nucleus to the cytoplasm.
   1687..1713    +  CDS            Rev (fragment): human immunodeficiency virus 1 (HIV-1) Rev protein; rev; enhances nuclear export of unspliced and incompletely spliced viral mRNAs
   1720..1743    +  promoter       SV40 promoter (fragment): SV40 early promoter
   1744..1815    +  promoter       SV40 promoter (fragment): SV40 enhancer and early promoter
   1839..1974    +  rep_origin     SV40 ori: SV40 origin of replication
   2020..2616    +  CDS            PuroR (fragment): puromycin N-acetyltransferase; pac from Streptomyces; confers resistance to puromycin
   2665..2782    +  misc_feature   cPPT/CTS: central polypurine tract and central termination sequence of HIV-1
   2847..2913    +  CDS            small t antigen (fragment): SV40 (simian virus 40) small t antigen
   2920..4098    +  promoter       EF-1α promoter: strong constitutive promoter for human elongation factor EF-1α
   4115..6370    +  CDS            MYBL1: MYBA_HUMAN - Also known as AMYB. Experimental evidence at protein level: Swiss-Prot protein existence level 1. Transcription factor that specifically recognizes the sequence 5'-YAAC[GT]G-3' (PubMed:8058310, PubMed:7987850). Acts as a master regulator of male meiosis by promoting expression of piRNAs: activates expression of both piRNA precursor RNAs and expression of protein-coding genes involved in piRNA metabolism (By similarity). The piRNA metabolic process mediates the repression of transposable elements during meiosis by forming complexes composed of piRNAs and Piwi proteins and governs t
   6386..6439    +  promoter       U6 promoter (fragment): RNA polymerase III promoter for human U6 snRNA
   6481..7069    +  misc_feature   WPRE: woodchuck hepatitis virus posttranscriptional regulatory element
   7120..7139    +  misc_feature   cPPT/CTS (fragment): central polypurine tract and central termination sequence of HIV-1
   7141..7374    +  LTR            3' LTR (ΔU3): self-inactivating 3' long terminal repeat (LTR) from HIV-1
   7452..7573    +  polyA_signal   SV40 poly(A) signal: SV40 polyadenylation signal
   7613..7748    +  rep_origin     SV40 ori: SV40 origin of replication
   7769..7787    -  promoter       T7 promoter: promoter for bacteriophage T7 RNA polymerase
   7795..7950    +  CDS            lacZα (fragment): LacZα fragment of β-galactosidase; lacZ fragment
   7955..8383    +  rep_origin     f1 ori (sequence partly withheld): f1 bacteriophage origin of replication; arrow indicates direction of (+) strand synthesis
   8436..8540    +  promoter       AmpR promoter: bla
   8541..9401    +  CDS            AmpR: β-lactamase; bla; confers resistance to ampicillin, carbenicillin, and related antibiotics
   9572..10160   +  rep_origin     ori: high-copy-number ColE1/pMB1/pBR322/pUC origin of replication
  10343..10435   +  CDS            lacI (fragment): lac repressor; lacI; The lac repressor binds to the lac operator to inhibit transcription in E. coli. This inhibition can be relieved by adding lactose or isopropyl-β-D-thiogalactopyranoside (IPTG).
  10448..10469   +  protein_bind   CAP binding site: CAP binding activates transcription in the presence of cAMP. E. coli catabolite activator protein
  10484..10514   +  promoter       lac promoter: promoter for the E. coli lac operon
  10522..10538   +  protein_bind   lac operator: The lac repressor binds to the lac operator to inhibit transcription in E. coli. This inhibition can be relieved by adding lactose or isopropyl-β-D-thiogalactopyranoside (IPTG). lac repressor encoded by lacI
  10583..10601   +  promoter       T3 promoter: promoter for bacteriophage T3 RNA polymerase
>Addgene plasmid #141596 | TFORF0375 | addgene full sequence | sequence record 408550 | Addgene NGS Result
TTAATGTAGTCTTATGCAATACTCTTGTAGTCTTGCAACATGGTAACGATGAGTTAGCAACATGCCTTAC
AAGGAGAGAAAAAGCACCGTGCATGCCGATTGGTGGAAGTAAGGTGGTACGATCGTGCCTTATTAGGAAG
GCAACAGACGGGTCTGACATGGATTGGACGAACCACTGAATTGCCGCATTGCAGAGATATTGTATTTAAG
TGCCTAGCTCGATACATAAACGGGTCTCTCTGGTTAGACCAGATCTGAGCCTGGGAGCTCTCTGGCTAAC
TAGGGAACCCACTGCTTAAGCCTCAATAAAGCTTGCCTTGAGTGCTTCAAGTAGTGTGTGCCCGTCTGTT
GTGTGACTCTGGTAACTAGAGATCCCTCAGACCCTTTTAGTCAGTGTGGAAAATCTCTAGCAGTGGCGCC
CGAACAGGGACTTGAAAGCGAAAGGGAAACCAGAGGAGCTCTCTCGACGCAGGACTCGGCTTGCTGAAGC
GCGCACGGCAAGAGGCGAGGGGCGGCGACTGGTGAGTACGCCAAAAATTTTGACTAGCGGAGGCTAGAAG
GAGAGAGATGGGTGCGAGAGCGTCAGTATTAAGCGGGGGAGAATTAGATCGCGATGGGAAAAAATTCGGT
TAAGGCCAGGGGGAAAGAAAAAATATAAATTAAAACATATAGTATGGGCAAGCAGGGAGCTAGAACGATT
CGCAGTTAATCCTGGCCTGTTAGAAACATCAGAAGGCTGTAGACAAATACTGGGACAGCTACAACCATCC
CTTCAGACAGGATCAGAAGAACTTAGATCATTATATAATACAGTAGCAACCCTCTATTGTGTGCATCAAA
GGATAGAGATAAAAGACACCAAGGAAGCTTTAGACAAGATAGAGGAAGAGCAAAACAAAAGTAAGACCAC
CGCACAGCAAGCGGCCGCTGATCTTCAGACCTGGAGGAGGAGATATGAGGGACAATTGGAGAAGTGAATT
ATATAAATATAAAGTAGTAAAAATTGAACCATTAGGAGTAGCACCCACCAAGGCAAAGAGAAGAGTGGTG
CAGAGAGAAAAAAGAGCAGTGGGAATAGGAGCTTTGTTCCTTGGGTTCTTGGGAGCAGCAGGAAGCACTA
TGGGCGCAGCGTCAATGACGCTGACGGTACAGGCCAGACAATTATTGTCTGGTATAGTGCAGCAGCAGAA
CAATTTGCTGAGGGCTATTGAGGCGCAACAGCATCTGTTGCAACTCACAGTCTGGGGCATCAAGCAGCTC
CAGGCAAGAATCCTGGCTGTGGAAAGATACCTAAAGGATCAACAGCTCCTGGGGATTTGGGGTTGCTCTG
GAAAACTCATTTGCACCACTGCTGTGCCTTGGAATGCTAGTTGGAGTAATAAATCTCTGGAACAGATTTG
GAATCACACGACCTGGATGGAGTGGGACAGAGAAATTAACAATTACACAAGCTTAATACACTCCTTAATT
GAAGAATCGCAAAACCAGCAAGAAAAGAATGAACAAGAATTATTGGAATTAGATAAATGGGCAAGTTTGT
GGAATTGGTTTAACATAACAAATTGGCTGTGGTATATAAAATTATTCATAATGATAGTAGGAGGCTTGGT
AGGTTTAAGAATAGTTTTTGCTGTACTTTCTATAGTGAATAGAGTTAGGCAGGGATATTCACCATTATCG
TTTCAGACCCACCTCCCAACCCCGAGGGGACCCATGCATTGCATCTCAATTAGTCAGCAACCAGGTGTGG
AAAGTCCCCAGGCTCCCCAGCAGGCAGAAGTATGCAAAGCATGCGTCTCAATTAGTCAGCAACCATAGTC
CCGCCCCTAACTCCGCCCATCCCGCCCCTAACTCCGCCCAGTTCCGCCCATTCTCCGCCCCATGGCTGAC
TAATTTTTTTTATTTATGCAGAGGCCGAGGCCGCCTCGGCCTCTGAGCTATTCCAGAAGTAGTGAGGAGG
CTTTTTTGGAGGCCTAGGCTTTTGCAAAAAGCTTTCTAGAGGTACCACCGGAGCTTACCATGACCGAGTA
CAAGCCCACGGTGCGCCTCGCCACCCGCGACGACGTCCCCAGGGCCGTACGCACCCTCGCCGCCGCGTTC
GCCGACTACCCCGCCACGCGCCACACCGTCGATCCGGACCGCCACATCGAGCGGGTCACCGAGCTGCAAG
AACTCTTCCTCACGCGCGTCGGGCTCGACATCGGCAAGGTGTGGGTCGCGGACGACGGCGCCGCCGTGGC
GGTCTGGACCACGCCGGAGAGCGTCGAAGCGGGGGCGGTGTTCGCCGAGATCGGCCCGCGCATGGCCGAG
TTGAGCGGTTCCCGGCTGGCCGCGCAGCAACAGATGGAAGGCCTCCTGGCGCCGCACCGGCCCAAGGAGC
CCGCGTGGTTCCTGGCCACCGTCGGCGTCTCGCCCGACCACCAGGGCAAGGGTCTGGGCAGCGCCGTCGT
GCTCCCCGGAGTGGAGGCGGCCGAGCGCGCCGGGGTGCCCGCCTTCCTGGAGACCTCCGCGCCCCGCAAC
CTCCCCTTCTACGAGCGGCTCGGCTTCACCGTCACCGCCGACGTCGAGGTGCCCGAAGGACCGCGCACCT
GGTGCATGACCCGCAAGCCCGGTGCCAGTTAACGAATTCTAGATCTTGAGACAAATGGCAGTATTCATCC
ACAATTTTAAAAGAAAAGGGGGGATTGGGGGGTACAGTGCAGGGGAAAGAATAGTAGACATAATAGCAAC
AGACATACAAACTAAAGAATTACAAAAACAAATTACAAAAATTCAAAATTTTCGGGTTTATTACAGGGAC
AGCAGAGATCCACTTTGGCGCCGGCTCGAGGCCTGCAGGTGCAAAGATGGATAAAGTTTTAAACAGAGAG
GAATCTTTGCAGCTAATGGACCTTCTAGGTCTTGAAAGGAGTGGGAATTGGCTCCGGTGCCCGTCAGTGG
GCAGAGCGCACATCGCCCACAGTCCCCGAGAAGTTGGGGGGAGGGGTCGGCAATTGAACCGGTGCCTAGA
GAAGGTGGCGCGGGGTAAACTGGGAAAGTGATGTCGTGTACTGGCTCCGCCTTTTTCCCGAGGGTGGGGG
AGAACCGTATATAAGTGCAGTAGTCGCCGTGAACGTTCTTTTTCGCAACGGGTTTGCCGCCAGAACACAG
GTAAGTGCCGTGTGTGGTTCCCGCGGGCCTGGCCTCTTTACGGGTTATGGCCCTTGCGTGCCTTGAATTA
CTTCCACCTGGCTGCAGTACGTGATTCTTGATCCCGAGCTTCGGGTTGGAAGTGGGTGGGAGAGTTCGAG
GCCTTGCGCTTAAGGAGCCCCTTCGCCTCGTGCTTGAGTTGAGGCCTGGCCTGGGCGCTGGGGCCGCCGC
GTGCGAATCTGGTGGCACCTTCGCGCCTGTCTCGCTGCTTTCGATAAGTCTCTAGCCATTTAAAATTTTT
GATGACCTGCTGCGACGCTTTTTTTCTGGCAAGATAGTCTTGTAAATGCGGGCCAAGATCTGCACACTGG
TATTTCGGTTTTTGGGGCCGCGGGCGGCGACGGGGCCCGTGCGTCCCAGCGCACATGTTCGGCGAGGCGG
GGCCTGCGAGCGCGGCCACCGAGAATCGGACGGGGGTAGTCTCAAGCTGGCCGGCCTGCTCTGGTGCCTG
GCCTCGCGCCGCCGTGTATCGCCCCGCCCTGGGCGGCAAGGCTGGCCCGGTCGGCACCAGTTGCGTGAGC
GGAAAGATGGCCGCTTCCCGGCCCTGCTGCAGGGAGCTCAAAATGGAGGACGCGGCGCTCGGGAGAGCGG
GCGGGTGAGTCACCCACACAAAGGAAAAGGGCCTTTCCGTCCTCAGCCGTCGCTTCATGTGACTCCACGG
AGTACCGGGCGCCGTCCAGGCACCTCGATTAGTTCTCGAGCTTTTGGAGTACGTCGTCTTTAGGTTGGGG
GGAGGGGTTTTATGCGATGGAGTTTCCCCACACTGAGTGGGTGGAGACTGAAGTTAGGCCAGCTTGGCAC
TTGATGTAATTCTCCTTGGAATTTGCCCTTTTTGAGTTTGGATCTTGGTTCATTCTCAAGCCTCAGACAG
TGGTTCAAAGTTTTTTTCTTCCATTTCAGGTGTCGTGAGGCTAGCACCGCCACCATGGCGAAGAGGTCGC
GCAGTGAGGATGAGGATGATGACCTTCAGTATGCCGATCATGATTATGAAGTACCACAACAAAAAGGACT
GAAGAAACTCTGGAACAGAGTAAAATGGACAAGGGACGAGGATGATAAATTAAAGAAGTTGGTTGAACAA
CATGGAACTGATGATTGGACTCTAATTGCTAGTCATCTTCAAAATCGCTCTGATTTTCAGTGCCAGCATC
GATGGCAGAAAGTTTTAAATCCTGAATTGATAAAGGGTCCTTGGACTAAAGAAGAAGATCAGAGGGTTAT
TGAATTAGTTCAGAAATATGGGCCAAAAAGATGGTCTTTAATTGCAAAACATTTAAAAGGAAGAATAGGC
AAGCAGTGTAGAGAAAGATGGCATAATCATCTGAATCCTGAGGTAAAGAAATCTTCCTGGACAGAAGAGG
AGGACAGGATCATCTATGAAGCACATAAGCGGTTGGGAAATCGTTGGGCAGAAATTGCCAAACTACTTCC
AGGAAGGACTGATAATTCTATCAAAAATCATTGGAATTCTACTATGCGAAGAAAAGTGGAACAGGAGGGC
TATTTACAAGATGGAATAAAATCAGAACGATCTTCATCTAAACTTCAACACAAACCTTGTGCAGCTATGG
ATCATATGCAAACCCAGAATCAGTTTTACATACCTGTTCAGATCCCTGGGTATCAGTATGTGTCACCTGA
AGGCAATTGTATAGAACATGTTCAGCCTACTTCTGCCTTTATTCAGCAACCCTTCATTGATGAAGATCCT
GATAAGGAAAAGAAAATAAAGGAACTTGAGATGCTTCTTATGTCAGCTGAGAATGAAGTTAGAAGAAAGC
GAATTCCATCACAGCCTGGAAGTTTTTCTAGCTGGTCTGGTAGTTTCCTCATGGATGATAACATGTCTAA
TACTCTAAATAGCCTTGACGAGCACACTAGTGAGTTTTACAGTATGGATGAAAATCAGCCTGTGTCTGCT
CAGCAGAATTCACCCACAAAGTTCCTGGCCGTGGAGGCAAACGCTGTGTTATCCTCTTTGCAGACCATCC
CAGAATTTGCAGAGACTCTAGAACTTATTGAATCTGATCCTGTAGCATGGAGTGACGTTACCAGTTTTGA
TATTTCTGATGCTGCTGCTTCTCCTATCAAATCCACCCCAGTTAAATTAATGAGAATTCAGCACAATGAA
GGAGCCATGGAATGCCAATTTAACGTCAGTCTTGTACTTGAAGGGAAAAAAAACACTTGTAATGGTGGCA
ACAGTGAAGCTGTTCCTTTAACATCCCCAAATATAGCCAAGTTTAGCACTCCACCAGCCATCCTCAGAAA
GAAGAGAAAAATGCGAGTGGGTCATTCCCCAGGCAGCGAACTTAGGGATGGCTCATTGAACGATGGTGGT
AATATGGCGCTAAAACATACACCACTGAAAACACTACCATTTTCTCCTTCACAGTTTTTCAACACATGTC
CTGGTAATGAACAACTTAATATAGAAAATCCTTCATTTACATCAACCCCTATTTGTGGGCAGAAAGCTCT
CATTACAACTCCTCTTCATAAGGAAACAACTCCCAAAGATCAAAAGGAAAATGTAGGGTTTAGAACACCT
ACTATTAGAAGATCTATACTGGGTACCACACCAAGAACTCCTACTCCTTTTAAGAATGCGCTTGCTGCTC
AGGAGAAAAAATATGGACCTCTTAAAATTGTGTCCCAGCCACTTGCTTTCTTGGAAGAAGATATTCGGGA
AGTTTTAAAAGAAGAAACTGGAACAGACCTATTCCTCAAAGAGGAAGATGAACCTGCTTACAAAAGCTGC
AAACAAGAGAATACCGCTTCTGGGAAGAAAGTCAGAAAATCACTAGTCTTAGATAATTGGGAAAAAGAAG
AATCAGGCACTCAACTGTTGACTGAAGACATTTCAGACATGCAGTCAGAAAATAGATTTACTACATCCTT
ATTAATGATACCATTATTGGAAATACATGACAATAGGTGCAACTTGATTCCTGAAAAACAAGATATAAAT
TCAACCAACAAAACATATACACTTACTAAAAAGAAACCAAACCCTAACACTTCCAAAGTTGTCAAATTGG
AAAAGAATCTTCAGTCAAATTGTGAATGGGAAACAGTGGTTTATGGGAAGACAGAAGACCAACTTATTAT
GACTGAACAAGCAAGAAGATATCTGAGTACTTACACAGCTACCAGTAGTACTTCAAGAGCTCTCATACTG
TAGTAATGAACTAGTCCGTAACTTGAAAGTATTTCGATTTCTTGGCTTTATATATCTTGTGGAAAGGACG
AGCACAGCGCCTGGGTACAGAAAGCACGCGTTAAGTCGACAATCAACCTCTGGATTACAAAATTTGTGAA
AGATTGACTGGTATTCTTAACTATGTTGCTCCTTTTACGCTATGTGGATACGCTGCTTTAATGCCTTTGT
ATCATGCTATTGCTTCCCGTATGGCTTTCATTTTCTCCTCCTTGTATAAATCCTGGTTGCTGTCTCTTTA
TGAGGAGTTGTGGCCCGTTGTCAGGCAACGTGGCGTGGTGTGCACTGTGTTTGCTGACGCAACCCCCACT
GGTTGGGGCATTGCCACCACCTGTCAGCTCCTTTCCGGGACTTTCGCTTTCCCCCTCCCTATTGCCACGG
CGGAACTCATCGCCGCCTGCCTTGCCCGCTGCTGGACAGGGGCTCGGCTGTTGGGCACTGACAATTCCGT
GGTGTTGTCGGGGAAATCATCGTCCTTTCCTTGGCTGCTCGCCTGTGTTGCCACCTGGATTCTGCGCGGG
ACGTCCTTCTGCTACGTCCCTTCGGCCCTCAATCCAGCGGACCTTCCTTCCCGCGGCCTGCTGCCGGCTC
TGCGGCCTCTTCCGCGTCTTCGCCTTCGCCCTCAGACGAGTCGGATCTCCCTTTGGGCCGCCTCCCCGCG
TCGACTTTAAGACCAATGACTTACAAGGCAGCTGTAGATCTTAGCCACTTTTTAAAAGAAAAGGGGGGAC
TGGAAGGGCTAATTCACTCCCAACGAAGACAAGATCTGCTTTTTGCTTGTACTGGGTCTCTCTGGTTAGA
CCAGATCTGAGCCTGGGAGCTCTCTGGCTAACTAGGGAACCCACTGCTTAAGCCTCAATAAAGCTTGCCT
TGAGTGCTTCAAGTAGTGTGTGCCCGTCTGTTGTGTGACTCTGGTAACTAGAGATCCCTCAGACCCTTTT
AGTCAGTGTGGAAAATCTCTAGCAGTACGTATAGTAGTTCATGTCATCTTATTATTCAGTATTTATAACT
TGCAAAGAAATGAATATCAGAGAGTGAGAGGAACTTGTTTATTGCAGCTTATAATGGTTACAAATAAAGC
AATAGCATCACAAATTTCACAAATAAAGCATTTTTTTCACTGCATTCTAGTTGTGGTTTGTCCAAACTCA
TCAATGTATCTTATCATGTCTGGCTCTAGCTATCCCGCCCCTAACTCCGCCCATCCCGCCCCTAACTCCG
CCCAGTTCCGCCCATTCTCCGCCCCATGGCTGACTAATTTTTTTTATTTATGCAGAGGCCGAGGCCGCCT
CGGCCTCTGAGCTATTCCAGAAGTAGTGAGGAGGCTTTTTTGGAGGCCTAGGGACGTACCCAATTCGCCC
TATAGTGAGTCGTATTACGCGCGCTCACTGGCCGTCGTTTTACAACGTCGTGACTGGGAAAACCCTGGCG
TTACCCAACTTAATCGCCTTGCAGCACATCCCCCTTTCGCCAGCTGGCGTAATAGCGAAGAGGCCCGCAC
CGATCGCCCTTCCCAACAGTTGCGCAGCCTGAATGGCGAATGGG
[124 nt withheld, positions 7955-8078]
C
[91 nt withheld, positions 8080-8170]
A
[49 nt withheld, positions 8172-8220]
CCTTTGACGTTGGAGTCCACGTTCTTT
[37 nt withheld, positions 8248-8284]
ACCCTATCTCGGTCTATTCTTTTGATTTATAAGGGATTTTGCCGATTTCGGCCTATTGGTTAAAAAATGA
GCTGATTTAACAAAAATTTAACGCGAATTTTAACAAAATATTAACGCTTACAATTTAGGTGGCACTTTTC
GGGGAAATGTGCGCGGAACCCCTATTTGTTTATTTTTCTAAATACATTCAAATATGTATCCGCTCATGAG
ACAATAACCCTGATAAATGCTTCAATAATATTGAAAAAGGAAGAGTATGAGTATTCAACATTTCCGTGTC
GCCCTTATTCCCTTTTTTGCGGCATTTTGCCTTCCTGTTTTTGCTCACCCAGAAACGCTGGTGAAAGTAA
AAGATGCTGAAGATCAGTTGGGTGCACGAGTGGGTTACATCGAACTGGATCTCAACAGCGGTAAGATCCT
TGAGAGTTTTCGCCCCGAAGAACGTTTTCCAATGATGAGCACTTTTAAAGTTCTGCTATGTGGCGCGGTA
TTATCCCGTATTGACGCCGGGCAAGAGCAACTCGGTCGCCGCATACACTATTCTCAGAATGACTTGGTTG
AGTACTCACCAGTCACAGAAAAGCATCTTACGGATGGCATGACAGTAAGAGAATTATGCAGTGCTGCCAT
AACCATGAGTGATAACACTGCGGCCAACTTACTTCTGACAACGATCGGAGGACCGAAGGAGCTAACCGCT
TTTTTGCACAACATGGGGGATCATGTAACTCGCCTTGATCGTTGGGAACCGGAGCTGAATGAAGCCATAC
CAAACGACGAGCGTGACACCACGATGCCTGTAGCAATGGCAACAACGTTGCGCAAACTATTAACTGGCGA
ACTACTTACTCTAGCTTCCCGGCAACAATTAATAGACTGGATGGAGGCGGATAAAGTTGCAGGACCACTT
CTGCGCTCGGCCCTTCCGGCTGGCTGGTTTATTGCTGATAAATCTGGAGCCGGTGAGCGTGGGTCTCGCG
GTATCATTGCAGCACTGGGGCCAGATGGTAAGCCCTCCCGTATCGTAGTTATCTACACGACGGGGAGTCA
GGCAACTATGGATGAACGAAATAGACAGATCGCTGAGATAGGTGCCTCACTGATTAAGCATTGGTAACTG
TCAGACCAAGTTTACTCATATATACTTTAGATTGATTTAAAACTTCATTTTTAATTTAAAAGGATCTAGG
TGAAGATCCTTTTTGATAATCTCATGACCAAAATCCCTTAACGTGAGTTTTCGTTCCACTGAGCGTCAGA
CCCCGTAGAAAAGATCAAAGGATCTTCTTGAGATCCTTTTTTTCTGCGCGTAATCTGCTGCTTGCAAACA
AAAAAACCACCGCTACCAGCGGTGGTTTGTTTGCCGGATCAAGAGCTACCAACTCTTTTTCCGAAGGTAA
CTGGCTTCAGCAGAGCGCAGATACCAAATACTGTTCTTCTAGTGTAGCCGTAGTTAGGCCACCACTTCAA
GAACTCTGTAGCACCGCCTACATACCTCGCTCTGCTAATCCTGTTACCAGTGGCTGCTGCCAGTGGCGAT
AAGTCGTGTCTTACCGGGTTGGACTCAAGACGATAGTTACCGGATAAGGCGCAGCGGTCGGGCTGAACGG
GGGGTTCGTGCACACAGCCCAGCTTGGAGCGAACGACCTACACCGAACTGAGATACCTACAGCGTGAGCT
ATGAGAAAGCGCCACGCTTCCCGAAGGGAGAAAGGCGGACAGGTATCCGGTAAGCGGCAGGGTCGGAACA
GGAGAGCGCACGAGGGAGCTTCCAGGGGGAAACGCCTGGTATCTTTATAGTCCTGTCGGGTTTCGCCACC
TCTGACTTGAGCGTCGATTTTTGTGATGCTCGTCAGGGGGGCGGAGCCTATGGAAAAACGCCAGCAACGC
GGCCTTTTTACGGTTCCTGGCCTTTTGCTGGCCTTTTGCTCACATGTTCTTTCCTGCGTTATCCCCTGAT
TCTGTGGATAACCGTATTACCGCCTTTGAGTGAGCTGATACCGCTCGCCGCAGCCGAACGACCGAGCGCA
GCGAGTCAGTGAGCGAGGAAGCGGAAGAGCGCCCAATACGCAAACCGCCTCTCCCCGCGCGTTGGCCGAT
TCATTAATGCAGCTGGCACGACAGGTTTCCCGACTGGAAAGCGGGCAGTGAGCGCAACGCAATTAATGTG
AGTTAGCTCACTCATTAGGCACCCCAGGCTTTACACTTTATGCTTCCGGCTCGTATGTTGTGTGGAATTG
TGAGCGGATAACAATTTCACACAGGAAACAGCTATGACCATGATTACGCCAAGCGCGCAATTAACCCTCA
CTAAAGGGAACAAAAGCTGGAGCTGCAAGC
