>Addgene plasmid #141596 | TFORF0375 | depositor partial sequence | sequence record 276925 | Insert
ACCGCCACCATGGCGAAGAGGTCGCGCAGTGAGGATGAGGATGATGACCTTCAGTATGCCGATCATGATT
ATGAAGTACCACAACAAAAAGGACTGAAGAAACTCTGGAACAGAGTAAAATGGACAAGGGACGAGGATGA
TAAATTAAAGAAGTTGGTTGAACAACATGGAACTGATGATTGGACTCTAATTGCTAGTCATCTTCAAAAT
CGCTCTGATTTTCAGTGCCAGCATCGATGGCAGAAAGTTTTAAATCCTGAATTGATAAAGGGTCCTTGGA
CTAAAGAAGAAGATCAGAGGGTTATTGAATTAGTTCAGAAATATGGGCCAAAAAGATGGTCTTTAATTGC
AAAACATTTAAAAGGAAGAATAGGCAAGCAGTGTAGAGAAAGATGGCATAATCATCTGAATCCTGAGGTA
AAGAAATCTTCCTGGACAGAAGAGGAGGACAGGATCATCTATGAAGCACATAAGCGGTTGGGAAATCGTT
GGGCAGAAATTGCCAAACTACTTCCAGGAAGGACTGATAATTCTATCAAAAATCATTGGAATTCTACTAT
GCGAAGAAAAGTGGAACAGGAGGGCTATTTACAAGATGGAATAAAATCAGAACGATCTTCATCTAAACTT
CAACACAAACCTTGTGCAGCTATGGATCATATGCAAACCCAGAATCAGTTTTACATACCTGTTCAGATCC
CTGGGTATCAGTATGTGTCACCTGAAGGCAATTGTATAGAACATGTTCAGCCTACTTCTGCCTTTATTCA
GCAACCCTTCATTGATGAAGATCCTGATAAGGAAAAGAAAATAAAGGAACTTGAGATGCTTCTTATGTCA
GCTGAGAATGAAGTTAGAAGAAAGCGAATTCCATCACAGCCTGGAAGTTTTTCTAGCTGGTCTGGTAGTT
TCCTCATGGATGATAACATGTCTAATACTCTAAATAGCCTTGACGAGCACACTAGTGAGTTTTACAGTAT
GGATGAAAATCAGCCTGTGTCTGCTCAGCAGAATTCACCCACAAAGTTCCTGGCCGTGGAGGCAAACGCT
GTGTTATCCTCTTTGCAGACCATCCCAGAATTTGCAGAGACTCTAGAACTTATTGAATCTGATCCTGTAG
CATGGAGTGACGTTACCAGTTTTGATATTTCTGATGCTGCTGCTTCTCCTATCAAATCCACCCCAGTTAA
ATTAATGAGAATTCAGCACAATGAAGGAGCCATGGAATGCCAATTTAACGTCAGTCTTGTACTTGAAGGG
AAAAAAAACACTTGTAATGGTGGCAACAGTGAAGCTGTTCCTTTAACATCCCCAAATATAGCCAAGTTTA
GCACTCCACCAGCCATCCTCAGAAAGAAGAGAAAAATGCGAGTGGGTCATTCCCCAGGCAGCGAACTTAG
GGATGGCTCATTGAACGATGGTGGTAATATGGCGCTAAAACATACACCACTGAAAACACTACCATTTTCT
CCTTCACAGTTTTTCAACACATGTCCTGGTAATGAACAACTTAATATAGAAAATCCTTCATTTACATCAA
CCCCTATTTGTGGGCAGAAAGCTCTCATTACAACTCCTCTTCATAAGGAAACAACTCCCAAAGATCAAAA
GGAAAATGTAGGGTTTAGAACACCTACTATTAGAAGATCTATACTGGGTACCACACCAAGAACTCCTACT
CCTTTTAAGAATGCGCTTGCTGCTCAGGAGAAAAAATATGGACCTCTTAAAATTGTGTCCCAGCCACTTG
CTTTCTTGGAAGAAGATATTCGGGAAGTTTTAAAAGAAGAAACTGGAACAGACCTATTCCTCAAAGAGGA
AGATGAACCTGCTTACAAAAGCTGCAAACAAGAGAATACCGCTTCTGGGAAGAAAGTCAGAAAATCACTA
GTCTTAGATAATTGGGAAAAAGAAGAATCAGGCACTCAACTGTTGACTGAAGACATTTCAGACATGCAGT
CAGAAAATAGATTTACTACATCCTTATTAATGATACCATTATTGGAAATACATGACAATAGGTGCAACTT
GATTCCTGAAAAACAAGATATAAATTCAACCAACAAAACATATACACTTACTAAAAAGAAACCAAACCCT
AACACTTCCAAAGTTGTCAAATTGGAAAAGAATCTTCAGTCAAATTGTGAATGGGAAACAGTGGTTTATG
GGAAGACAGAAGACCAACTTATTATGACTGAACAAGCAAGAAGATATCTGAGTACTTACACAGCTACCAG
TAGTACTTCAAGAGCTCTCATACTGTAGTAATGAACTAGTCCGTAACTTGAAAGTATTTCGATTTCTTGG
CTTTATATATCTTGTGGAAAGGACGAGCACAGCGCCTGGGTACAGAAAGC
