>Addgene plasmid #141596 | TFORF0375 | depositor partial sequence | sequence record 276926 | Barcode
GCACAGCGCCTGGGTACAGAAAGC
